>Addgene plasmid #160583 | pUPD2 Register 1/3 Tnos:YFP:5'UTR (GB1507) | addgene full sequence | sequence record 338464 | Addgene NGS Result
TTCTTCTGCTTGTCGGCCATGATATAGACGTTGTGGCTGTTGTAGTTGTACTCCAGCTTGTGCCCCAGGA
TGTTGCCGTCCTCCTTGAAGTCGATGCCCTTCAGCTCGATGCGGTTCACCAGGGTGTCGCCCTCGAACTT
CACCTCGGCGCGGGTCTTGTAGTTGCCGTCGTCCTTGAAGAAGATGGTGCGCTCCTGGACGTAGCCTTCG
GGCATGGCGGACTTGAAGAAGTCGTGCTGCTTCATGTGGTCGGGGTAGCGGGCGAAGCACTTCAGGCCGT
AGCCGAAGGTGGTCACGAGGGTGGGCCAGGGCACGGGCAGCTTGCCGGTGGTGCAGATGAACTTCAGGGT
CAGCTTGCCGTAGGTGGCGTCGCCCTCGCCCTCGCCGGACACGCTGAACTTGTGGCCGTTTACGTCGCCG
TCCAGCTCGACCAGGATGGGCACCACCCCAGTGAACAGCTCTTCACCCTTGCTCACCATTTCGACTAGAA
TAGTAAATTGTAATGTTGTTTCTATCGAGACCACTCATCGCTCTAGAAGCGGCCGCGAATTCCAGAAATC
ATCCTTAGCGAAAGCTAAGGATTTTTTTTATCTGAAATTCTGCCTCGTGATACGCCTATTTTTATAGGTT
AATGTCATGATAATAATGGTTTCTTAGACGTCAGGTGGCACTCGAGTTGATCGGGCACGTAAGAGGTTCC
AACTTTCACCATAATGAAATAAGATCACTACCGGGCGTATTTTTTGAGTTATCGAGATTTTCAGGAGCTA
AGGAAGCTAAAATGGAGAAAAAAATCACTGGATATACCACCGTTGATATATCCCAATGGCATCGTAAAGA
ACATTTTGAGGCATTTCAGTCAGTTGCTCAATGTACCTATAACCAGACCGTTCAGCTGGATATTACGGCC
TTTTTAAAGACCGTAAAGAAAAATAAGCACAAGTTTTATCCGGCCTTTATTCACATTCTTGCCCGCCTGA
TGAATGCTCATCCGGAATTTCGTATGGCAATGAAAGACGGTGAGCTGGTGATATGGGATAGTGTTCACCC
TTGTTACACCGTTTTCCATGAGCAAACTGAAACGTTTTCATCACTCTGGAGTGAATACCACGACGATTTC
CGGCAGTTTCTACACATATATTCGCAAGATGTGGCGTGTTACGGTGAAAACCTGGCCTATTTCCCTAAAG
GGTTTATTGAGAATATGTTTTTCGTATCAGCCAATCCCTGGGTGAGTTTCACCAGTTTTGATTTAAACGT
GGCCAATATGGACAACTTCTTCGCCCCCGTTTTCACCATGGGCAAATATTATACGCAAGGCGACAAGGTG
CTGATGCCGCTGGCGATTCAGGTTCATCATGCCGTTTGTGATGGCTTCCATGTCGGCAGAATGCTTAATG
AATTACAACAGTACTGCGACGAGTGGCAGGGCGGGGCGTAATTTGATATCGAGCTCGCTTGGACTCCTGT
TGATAGATCCAGTAATGACCTCAGAACTCCATCTGGATTTGTTCAGAACGCTCGGTTGCCGCCGGGCGTT
TTTTATTGGTGAGAATCCAAGCCTCGAGCTGTCAGACCAAGTTTACTCATATATACTTTAGATTGATTTA
AAACTTCATTTTTAATTTAAAAGGATCTAGGTGAAGATCCTTTTTGATAATCTCATGACCAAAATCCCTT
AACGTGAGTTTTCGTTCCACTGAGCGTCAGACCCCGTAGAAAAGATCAAAGGATCTTCTTGAGATCCTTT
TTTTCTGCGCGTAATCTGCTGCTTGCAAACAAAAAAACCACCGCTACCAGCGGTGGTTTGTTTGCCGGAT
CAAGAGCTACCAACTCTTTTTCCGAAGGTAACTGGCTTCAGCAGAGCGCAGATACCAAATACTGTTCTTC
TAGTGTAGCCGTAGTTAGGCCACCACTTCAAGAACTCTGTAGCACCGCCTACATACCTCGCTCTGCTAAT
CCTGTTACCAGTGGCTGCTGCCAGTGGCGATAAGTCGTGTCTTACCGGGTTGGACTCAAGACGATAGTTA
CCGGATAAGGCGCAGCGGTCGGGCTGAACGGGGGGTTCGTGCACACAGCCCAGCTTGGAGCGAACGACCT
ACACCGAACTGAGATACCTACAGCGTGAGCTATGAGAAAGCGCCACGCTTCCCGAAGGGAGAAAGGCGGA
CAGGTATCCGGTAAGCGGCAGGGTCGGAACAGGAGAGCGCACGAGGGAGCTTCCAGGGGGAAACGCCTGG
TATCTTTATAGTCCTGTCGGGTTTCGCCACCTCTGACTTGAGCGTCGATTTTTGTGATGCTCGTCAGGGG
GGCGGAGCCTGTGGAAAAACGCCAGCAACGCGGCCTTTTTACGGTTCCTGGCCTTTTGCTGGCCTTTTGC
TCACATGTTCTTTCCTGCGTTATCCCCTGATTCTGTGGATAACCGTATTACCGCCTTTGAGTGAGCTGAT
ACCGCTCGCCGCAGCCGAACGACCGAGCGCAGCGAGTCAGTGAGCGAGGAAGCCTGCATAACGCGAAGTA
ATCTTTTCGGTTTTAAAGAAAAAGGGCAGGGTGGTGACACCTTGCCCTTTTTTGCCGGACTGCAGCGGCC
GCTACTAGTCGCGATGAGTGGTCTCAGGAGCGAGTCGGTCCCATTATTGAAGCATTTATCAGGGTTATTG
TCTCATGAGCGGATACATATTTGAATGTATTTAGAAAAATAAACAAATAGGGGTTCCGCGCACATTTCCC
CGAAAAGTGCCACCTGACGTCTAAGAAACCATTATTATCATGACATTAACCTATAAAAATAGGCGTATCA
CGAGGCCCTTTCGTCTTCAAGAATTAGCTTGGCAATTCCCGATCTAGTAACATAGATGACACCGCGCGCG
ATAATTTATCCTAGTTTGCGCGCTATATTTTGTTTTCTATCGCGTATTAAATGTATAATTGCGGGACTCT
AATCATAAAAACCCATCTCATAAATAACGTCATGCATTACATGTTAATTATTACATGCTTAACGTAATTC
AACAGAAATTATATGATAATCGTCGCAAGACCGGCAACAGGATTCAATCTTAAGAAACTTTATTGCCAAA
TGTTTGAACGATCGGGATCGAAGATCCATTCCAAGCTCAGCTCATGACTGACTTGTAGAGCTCGTCCATG
CCGAGAGTGATCCCGGCGGCGGTCACGAACTCCAGCAGGACCATGTGATCGCGCTTCTCGTTGGGGTCTT
TGCTCAGGGCGGACTGGTAGCTCAGGTAGTGGTTGTCGGGCAGCAGCACGGGGCCGTCGCCGATGGGGGT
GTTCTGCTGGTAGTGGTCGGCGAGCTGCACGCTGCCGTCCTCGATGTTGTGGCGGATCTTGAAGTTCACC
TTGATGCCG
Features (pLannotate 1.2.2; 11 found; start..end, strand, type, name):
    531..552     -  misc_feature   BioBrick prefix: BioBrick prefix for parts that do not start with "ATG"
    555..598     +  terminator     bacterial terminator: putative bacterial transcription terminator
    684..781     +  promoter       cat promoter: promoter of the E. coli cat gene encoding chloramphenicol acetyltransferase
    782..1438    +  CDS            cat: CAT_ECOLX - Experimental evidence at protein level: Swiss-Prot protein existence level 1. This enzyme is an effector of chloramphenicol resistance in bacteria. From Escherichia coli. This protein is used as a marker in many commonly used cloning vectors, such as pACYC184.
   1462..1556    +  terminator     lambda t0 terminator: transcription terminator from phage lambda
   1739..2327    +  rep_origin     ori: high-copy-number ColE1/pMB1/pBR322/pUC origin of replication
   2522..2579    -  terminator     his operon terminator: This putative transcriptin terminator from the E. coli his operon has a 2-bp deletion introduced during synthesis. Its efficiency has not been determined.
   2580..2599    -  misc_feature   BioBrick suffix: universal suffix for all parts
   2633..2720    -  promoter       AmpR promoter (fragment): bla
   2841..3093    -  terminator     NOS terminator: nopaline synthase terminator and poly(A) signal
   3132..479     -  CDS            EYFP-Q69K (across the origin): EYFP-Q69K is a basic (constitutively fluorescent) green/yellow fluorescent protein published in 1999, derived from Aequorea victoria. It has moderate acid sensitivity.
