[The description below was written by a language model from this plasmid's Addgene catalogue record and pLannotate feature annotations shown in this document.]
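Description:
pUPD2 Register 1/3 Tnos:YFP:5'UTR (GB1507) is a GoldenBraid-compatible, part-level (domestication) plasmid for plant synthetic biology. It is built on pUPD2, a self-made entry vector derived from the BioBrick assembly plasmid pSB1C3. It is maintained in E. coli at high copy from a ColE1/pUC-type origin and selected with chloramphenicol through a cat gene that has its own promoter and is followed by the lambda t0 terminator. Remnants of the BioBrick prefix and suffix, together with flanking bacterial terminators that insulate the cloning site, reflect the pSB1C3 ancestry. A short AmpR promoter fragment is also annotated next to the insert, but there is no ampicillin resistance gene.

The insert is the first of three modules used to assemble "Registers", reporter devices whose state is set by site-specific recombination, developed in work on a phage phiC31 integrase-based memory switch for plants. It carries, in reversed orientation, the nopaline synthase (NOS) terminator, a YFP coding sequence (annotated as an EYFP-Q69K-like variant spanning the sequence origin) and the 5' UTR of the 35S promoter. The UTR itself is not picked up in the feature table. There is no promoter in this part, so YFP expression is presumably meant to depend on the other Register modules and the recombination state of the assembled device, though the record does not describe those parts or any attachment sites. Internal BsaI and BsmBI sites were removed. The part was cloned via BsmBI sites that were destroyed in the process, and it can be released with BsaI for assembly. The catalogue gives an insert size of 2186 bp, which looks large relative to the annotated elements in this 3,369 nt sequence.
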