Addgene plasmid #160583: pUPD2 Register 1/3 Tnos:YFP:5'UTR (GB1507)
Purpose: Part 1/3 for assembly of site-specific recombination based Registers. Composed of the reversed sequences of the TNos terminator,YFP CDS and 5' UTR of 35S promoter (TNos:YFP:5'UTR)
Depositing lab: Diego Orzaez. Depositing organization: Agencia Estatal Consejo Superior de Investigaciones Científicas, M.P. Publication: A memory switch for plant synthetic biology based on the phage varphiC31 integration system. Bernabe-Orts JM, Quijano-Rubio A, Vazquez-Vilar M, Mancheno-Bonillo J, Moles-Casas V, Selma S, Gianoglio S, Granell A, Orzaez D. Nucleic Acids Res. 2020 Apr 6;48(6):3379-3394. doi: 10.1093/nar/gkaa104. PubMed 32083668.
Backbone
  Vector backbone: pUPD2
  Backbone manufacturer: self-made; derived from the BioBrick assembly plasmid pSB1C3
  Vector type: Synthetic Biology
Growth in bacteria
  Bacterial resistance: Chloramphenicol, 25 μg/mL
  Growth temperature: 37°C
  Growth strain: DH5alpha
  Copy number: High Copy
Gene/Insert
  Gene/Insert name: YFP
  Species: Synthetic
  Insert size (bp): 2186
  Mutation: BsaI and BsmBI sites removed
  Cloning method: Restriction Enzyme; 5′ cloning site BsmBI (destroyed during cloning); 3′ cloning site BsmBI (destroyed during cloning)
  Sequencing primers: 5′ gctttcgctaaggatgatttctgg; 3′ cagggtggtgacaccttgcc
Terms and licenses: Academic/Nonprofit Terms; Industry Terms: Not Available to Industry
Depositor comments: Compatible with GoldenBraid; insert can be released with BsaI
How to cite: pUPD2 Register 1/3 Tnos:YFP:5'UTR (GB1507) was a gift from Diego Orzaez (Addgene plasmid # 160583 ; http://n2t.net/addgene:160583 ; RRID:Addgene_160583)
